>Addgene plasmid #195290 | pFB2G | addgene full sequence | sequence record 382902 | Addgene NGS Result
GCGCTTTTCCCAAGGCAGTCTGGAGCATGCGCTTTAGCAGCCCCGCTGGGCACTTGGCGCTACACAAGTG
GCCTCTGGCCTCGCACACATTCCACATCCACCGGTAGGCGCCAACCGGCTCCGTTCTTTGGTGGCCCCTT
CGCGCCACCTTCTACTCCTCCCCTAGTCAGGAAGTTCCCCCCCGCCCCGCAGCTCGCGTCGTGCAGGACG
TGACAAATGGAAGTAGCACGTCTCACTAGTCTCGTGCAGATGGACAGCACCGCTGAGCAATGGAAGCGGG
TAGGCCTTTGGGGCAGCGGCCAATAGCAGCTTTGCTCCTTCGCTTTCTGGGCTCAGAGGCTGGGAAGGGG
CGGGCTCAGGGGCGGGGCGGGCGCCCGAAGGTCCTCCGGAGGCCCGGCATTCTGCACGCTTCAAAAGTCT
AGTAATACGACTCACTATAGGGGGATGGCTTCGTACCCCGGCCATCAGCACGCGTCTGCGTTCGACCAGG
CTGCGCGTTCTCGCGGCCATAGCAACCGACGTACGGCGTTGCGCCCTCGCCGGCAGCAAGAAGCCACGGA
AGTCCGCCCGGAGCAGAAAATGCCCACGCTACTGCGGGTTTATATAGACGGTCCCCACGGGATGGGGAAA
ACCACCACCACGCAACTGCTGGTGGCCCTGGGTTCGCGCGACGATATCGTCTACGTACCCGAGCCGATGA
CTTACTGGCGGGTGCTGGGGGCTTCCGAGACAATCGCGAACATCTACACCACACAACACCGCCTTGACCA
GGGTGAGATATCGGCCGGGGACGCGGCGGTGGTAATGACAAGCGCCCAGATAACAATGGGCATGCCTTAT
GCCGTGACCGACGCCGTTCTGGCTCCTCATATCGGGGGGGAGGCTGGGAGCTCACATGCCCCGCCCCCGG
CCCTCACCCTCATCTTCGACCGCCATCCCATCGCCGCCCTCCTGTGCTACCCGGCCGCGCGATACCTTAT
GGGCAGCATGACCCCCCAGGCCGTGCTGGCGTTCGTGGCCCTCATCCCGCCGACCTTGCCCGGCACAAAC
ATCGTGTTGGGGGCCCTTCCGGAGGACAGACACATCGACCGCCTGGCCAAACGCCAGCGCCCCGGCGAGC
GGCTTGACCTGGCTATGCTGGCCGCGATTCGCCGCGTTTACGGGCTGCTTGCCAATACGGTGCGGTATCT
GCAGGGCGGCGGGTCGTGGCGGGAGGATTGGGGACAGCTTTCGGGGACGGCCGTGCCGCCCCAGGGTGCC
GAGCCCCAGAGCAACGCGGGCCCACGACCCCATATCGGGGACACGTTATTTACCCTGTTTCGGGCCCCCG
AGTTGCTGGCCCCCAACGGCGACCTGTACAACGTGTTTGCCTGGGCCTTGGACGTCTTGGCCAAACGCCT
CCGTCCCATGCACGTCTTTATCCTGGATTACGACCAATCGCCCGCCGGCTGCCGGGACGCCCTGCTGCAA
CTTACCTCCGGGATGATCCAGACCCACGTCACCACCCCAGGCTCCATACCGACGATCTGCGACCTGGCGC
GCACGTTTGCCCGGGAGATGGGGGAGGCTAACGGCAGTGGAGAGGGCAGAGGAAGTCTGCTAACATGCGG
TGACGTTGAGGAGAATCCTGGCCCAATGAGCGAGCTGATTAAGGAGAACATGCACATGAAGCTGTACATG
GAGGGCACCGTGGACAACCATCACTTCAAGTGCACATCCGAGGGCGAAGGCAAGCCCTACGAGGGCACCC
AGACCATGAGAATCAAGGTGGTCGAGGGCGGCCCTCTCCCCTTCGCCTTCGACATCCTGGCTACTAGCTT
CCTCTACGGCAGCAAGACCTTCATCAACCACACCCAGGGCATCCCCGACTTCTTCAAGCAGTCCTTCCCT
GAGGGCTTCACATGGGAGAGAGTCACCACATACGAAGACGGGGGCGTGCTGACCGCTACCCAGGACACCA
GCCTCCAGGACGGCTGCCTCATCTACAACGTCAAGATCAGAGGGGTGAACTTCACATCCAACGGCCCTGT
GATGCAGAAGAAAACACTCGGCTGGGAGGCCTTCACCGAAACGCTGTACCCCGCTGACGGCGGCCTGGAA
GGCAGAAACGACATGGCCCTGAAGCTCGTGGGCGGGAGCCATCTGATCGCAAACATCAAGACCACATATA
GATCCAAGAAACCCGCTAAGAACCTCAAGATGCCTGGCGTCTACTATGTGGACTACAGACTGGAAAGAAT
CAAGGAGGCCAACAACGAGACCTACGTCGAGCAGCACGAGGTGGCAGTGGCCAGATACTGCGACCTCCCT
AGCAAACTGGGGCACAAGCTTAATCTCAGATCTCGAGCTGATCCAAAAAAGAAGAGAAAGGTAGATCCGA
AGAAAAAGCGTAAAGTTGATCCCAAGAAAAAACGGAAAGTGGGATCCACTGGATCTAGCCATGGCTTCCC
GCCGGAGGTGGAGGAGCAGGATGATGGCACGCTGCCCATGTCTTGTGCCCAGGAGAGCGGGATGGACCGT
CACCCTGCAGCCTGTGCTTCTGCTAGGATCAATGTGTAGCGCTGATCAGCCTCGACTGTGCCTTCTAGTT
GCCAGCCATCTGTTGTTTGCCCCTCCCCCGTGCCTTCCTTGACCCTGGAAGGTGCCACTCCCACTGTCCT
TTCCTAATAAAATGAGGAAATTGCATCGCATTGTCTGAGTAGGTGTCATTCTATTCTGGGGGGTGGGGTG
GGGCAGGACAGCAAGGGGGAGGATTGGGAAGACAATAGCAGGCATGCTGGGGATGCGGTGGGCTCTATGG
ATGCCGGATGTTCCCGAAGATGGGCGGCCGCCACTGGCCGTCGTTTTACAACGTCGTGACTGGGAAAACC
CTGGCGTTACCCAACTTAATCGCCTTGCAGCACATCCCCCTTTCGCCAGCTGGCGTAATAGCGAAGAGGC
CCGCACCGATCGCCCTTCCCAACAGTTGCGCAGCCTGAATGGCGAATGGAAATTGTAAGCGTTAATATTT
TGTTAAAATTCGCGTTAAATTTTTGTTAAATCAGCTCATTTTTTAACCAATAGGCCGAAATCGGCAAAAT
CCCTTATAAATCAAAAGAATAGACCGAGATAGGGT
[37 nt withheld, positions 3116-3152]
AAAGAACGTGGACTCCAACGTCAAAGG
[49 nt withheld, positions 3180-3228]
T
[91 nt withheld, positions 3230-3320]
G
[124 nt withheld, positions 3322-3445]
CAGGTGGCACTTTTCGGGGAAATGTGCGCGGAACCCCTATTTGTTTATTTTTCTAAATACATTCAAATAT
GTATCCGCTCATGAGACAATAACCCTGATAAATGCTTCAATAATATTGAAAAAGGAAGAGTATGAGTATT
CAACATTTCCGTGTCGCCCTTATTCCCTTTTTTGCGGCATTTTGCCTTCCTGTTTTTGCTCACCCAGAAA
CGCTGGTGAAAGTAAAAGATGCTGAAGATCAGTTGGGTGCACGAGTGGGTTACATCGAACTGGATCTCAA
CAGCGGTAAGATCCTTGAGAGTTTTCGCCCCGAAGAACGTTTTCCAATGATGAGCACTTTTAAAGTTCTG
CTATGTGGCGCGGTATTATCCCGTATTGACGCCGGGCAAGAGCAACTCGGTCGCCGCATACACTATTCTC
AGAATGACTTGGTTGAGTACTCACCAGTCACAGAAAAGCATCTTACGGATGGCATGACAGTAAGAGAATT
ATGCAGTGCTGCCATAACCATGAGTGATAACACTGCGGCCAACTTACTTCTGACAACGATCGGAGGACCG
AAGGAGCTAACCGCTTTTTTGCACAACATGGGGGATCATGTAACTCGCCTTGATCGTTGGGAACCGGAGC
TGAATGAAGCCATACCAAACGACGAGCGTGACACCACGATGCCTGTAGCAATGGCAACAACGTTGCGCAA
ACTATTAACTGGCGAACTACTTACTCTAGCTTCCCGGCAACAATTAATAGACTGGATGGAGGCGGATAAA
GTTGCAGGACCACTTCTGCGCTCGGCCCTTCCGGCTGGCTGGTTTATTGCTGATAAATCTGGAGCCGGTG
AGCGTGGGTCTCGCGGTATCATTGCAGCACTGGGGCCAGATGGTAAGCCCTCCCGTATCGTAGTTATCTA
CACGACGGGGAGTCAGGCAACTATGGATGAACGAAATAGACAGATCGCTGAGATAGGTGCCTCACTGATT
AAGCATTGGTAACTGTCAGACCAAGTTTACTCATATATACTTTAGATTGATTTAAAACTTCATTTTTAAT
TTAAAAGGATCTAGGTGAAGATCCTTTTTGATAATCTCATGACCAAAATCCCTTAACGTGAGTTTTCGTT
CCACTGAGCGTCAGACCCCGTAGAAAAGATCAAAGGATCTTCTTGAGATCCTTTTTTTCTGCGCGTAATC
TGCTGCTTGCAAACAAAAAAACCACCGCTACCAGCGGTGGTTTGTTTGCCGGATCAAGAGCTACCAACTC
TTTTTCCGAAGGTAACTGGCTTCAGCAGAGCGCAGATACCAAATACTGTTCTTCTAGTGTAGCCGTAGTT
AGGCCACCACTTCAAGAACTCTGTAGCACCGCCTACATACCTCGCTCTGCTAATCCTGTTACCAGTGGCT
GCTGCCAGTGGCGATAAGTCGTGTCTTACCGGGTTGGACTCAAGACGATAGTTACCGGATAAGGCGCAGC
GGTCGGGCTGAACGGGGGGTTCGTGCACACAGCCCAGCTTGGAGCGAACGACCTACACCGAACTGAGATA
CCTACAGCGTGAGCTATGAGAAAGCGCCACGCTTCCCGAAGGGAGAAAGGCGGACAGGTATCCGGTAAGC
GGCAGGGTCGGAACAGGAGAGCGCACGAGGGAGCTTCCAGGGGGAAACGCCTGGTATCTTTATAGTCCTG
TCGGGTTTCGCCACCTCTGACTTGAGCGTCGATTTTTGTGATGCTCGTCAGGGGGGCGGAGCCTATGGAA
AAACGCCAGCAACGCGGCCTTTTTACGGTTCCTGGCCTTTTGCTGGCCTTTTGCTCACATGTTCTTTCCT
GCGTTATCCCCTGATTCTGTGGATAACCGTATTACCGCCTTTGAGTGAGCTGATACCGCTCGCCGCAGCC
GAACGACCGAGCGCAGCGAGTCAGTGAGCGAGGAAGCGGAAGAGCGCCCAATACGCAAACCGCCTCTCCC
CGCGCGTTGGCCGATTCATTAATGCAGCTGGCACGACAGGTTTCCCGACTGGAAAGCGGGCAGTGAGCGC
AACGCAATTAATGTGAGTTAGCTCACTCATTAGGCACCCCAGGCTTTACACTTTATGCTTCCGGCTCGTA
TGTTGTGTGGAATTGTGAGCGGATAACAATTTCACACAGGAAACAGCTATGACCATGAGGCGCGCCCAGG
AGCTATTAATTCGCGGAGGGAATTCTACCGGGTAGGGGAG
Features (pLannotate 1.2.2; 16 found; start..end, strand, type, name):
    346..417     +  promoter       PGK promoter (fragment): mouse phosphoglycerate kinase 1 promoter
    423..441     +  promoter       T7 promoter: promoter for bacteriophage T7 RNA polymerase
    445..1572    +  CDS            TK: KITH_HHV1S - Experimental evidence at protein level: Swiss-Prot protein existence level 1. Catalyzes the transfer of the gamma-phospho group of ATP to thymidine to generate dTMP in the salvage pathway of pyrimidine synthesis. The dTMP serves as a substrate for DNA polymerase during viral DNA replication. Allows the virus to be reactivated and to grow in non-proliferative cells lacking a high concentration of phosphorylated nucleic acid precursors. From Human herpesvirus 1 (strain SC16) (HHV-1) (Human herpes simplex virus 1). Used in molecular biology as a selectable marker to identify transfec
   1636..2334    +  CDS            TagBFP: TagBFP is a basic (constitutively fluorescent) blue fluorescent protein published in 2008, derived from Entacmaea quadricolor. It is reported to be a very rapidly-maturing monomer with very low acid sensitivity.
   2353..2373    +  CDS            SV40 NLS: nuclear localization signal of SV40 (simian virus 40) large T antigen
   2436..2559    +  CDS            d2EYFP (fragment): EYFP destabilized by residues 422-461 of mouse ornithine decarboxylase, giving an in vivo half-life of ~2 hours mammalian codon-optimized
   2576..2800    +  polyA_signal   bGH poly(A) signal: bovine growth hormone polyadenylation signal
   2832..2986    +  CDS            lacZα (fragment): LacZα fragment of β-galactosidase; lacZ fragment
   3017..3445    -  rep_origin     f1 ori (sequence partly withheld): f1 bacteriophage origin of replication; arrow indicates direction of (+) strand synthesis
   3472..3576    +  promoter       AmpR promoter: bla
   3577..4437    +  CDS            AmpR: β-lactamase; bla; confers resistance to ampicillin, carbenicillin, and related antibiotics
   4608..5196    +  rep_origin     ori: high-copy-number ColE1/pMB1/pBR322/pUC origin of replication
   5379..5471    +  CDS            lacI (fragment): lac repressor; lacI; The lac repressor binds to the lac operator to inhibit transcription in E. coli. This inhibition can be relieved by adding lactose or isopropyl-β-D-thiogalactopyranoside (IPTG).
   5484..5505    +  protein_bind   CAP binding site: CAP binding activates transcription in the presence of cAMP. E. coli catabolite activator protein
   5520..5550    +  promoter       lac promoter: promoter for the E. coli lac operon
   5558..5574    +  protein_bind   lac operator: The lac repressor binds to the lac operator to inhibit transcription in E. coli. This inhibition can be relieved by adding lactose or isopropyl-β-D-thiogalactopyranoside (IPTG). lac repressor encoded by lacI
