[The description below was written by a language model from this plasmid's Addgene catalogue record and pLannotate feature annotations shown in this document.]
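Description:
pFB2G is a 5.7 kb mammalian expression plasmid built on the pDTA backbone. It carries a synthetic bicistronic cassette of about 1.9 kb for combined positive and negative selection. It is propagated in E. coli through a high-copy ColE1/pUC-type origin and selected with ampicillin via the β-lactamase gene. An f1 phage origin and remnants of a lacZα cloning region (lac promoter, operator, CAP site and a lacI fragment) reflect its cloning-vector ancestry.

The catalogue lists PGK as the promoter, although the annotation detects only a short fragment of the mouse PGK promoter, followed by a T7 promoter, just upstream of the coding region. The first open reading frame is herpes simplex virus type 1 thymidine kinase. It is joined to a TagBFP-family blue fluorescent protein by a 2A self-cleaving peptide, which the catalogue names but the table does not annotate. One transcript should therefore yield both proteins. Downstream of the fluorescent protein the table shows an SV40 nuclear localization signal and a fragment matching the ornithine decarboxylase degron region of destabilized EYFP. This suggests the reporter may be nuclear-targeted and short-lived, though the record does not say so. A bovine growth hormone polyadenylation signal terminates the unit.

Blue fluorescence allows cells carrying the cassette to be identified or sorted. Thymidine kinase, a standard counter-selection marker, sensitizes those cells to nucleoside analogues such as ganciclovir, so cells that have lost the cassette can be enriched. The catalogue lists puromycin as a selectable marker, but no puromycin resistance gene appears in the feature table. The associated publication concerns engineering chromosomal deletions, which fits a role as a source of a selection cassette, though the record does not describe the workflow.
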