Addgene plasmid #195290: pFB2G
Purpose: Bicistronic HSV-TK and mTagBFP resistance for positive/negative selection
Depositing lab: Scott Lowe. Depositing organization: Memorial Sloan-Kettering Cancer Center. Publication: MACHETE identifies interferon-encompassing chromosome 9p21.3 deletions as mediators of immune evasion and metastasis. Barriga FM, Tsanov KM, Ho YJ, Sohail N, Zhang A, Baslan T, Wuest AN, Del Priore I, Meskauskaite B, Livshits G, Alonso-Curbelo D, Simon J, Chaves-Perez A, Bar-Sagi D, Iacobuzio-Donahue CA, Notta F, Chaligne R, Sharma R, Pe'er D, Lowe SW. Nat Cancer. 2022 Nov;3(11):1367-1385. doi: 10.1038/s43018-022-00443-5. Epub 2022 Nov 7. PubMed 36344707.
Backbone
  Vector backbone: pDTA
  Backbone size w/o insert (bp): 3765
  Total vector size (bp): 5655
  Vector type: Mammalian Expression
  Selectable markers: Puromycin
Growth in bacteria
  Bacterial resistance: Ampicillin, 100 μg/mL
  Growth temperature: 37°C
  Growth strain: NEB Stable
  Copy number: Unknown
Gene/Insert
  Gene/Insert name: HSV-TK 2A mTagBFP
  Species: Synthetic
  Insert size (bp): 1890
  Promoter: PGK
  Cloning method: Gibson Cloning
  Sequencing primers: 5′ M13R
Terms and licenses: Academic/Nonprofit Terms; Industry Terms: Not Available to Industry
How to cite: pFB2G was a gift from Scott Lowe (Addgene plasmid # 195290 ; http://n2t.net/addgene:195290 ; RRID:Addgene_195290)
